Addgene plasmid #27057: pTE-0X38-GCT6
Depositing lab: Dirk Schnappinger. Depositing organization: Cornell University. Publication: Protein inactivation in mycobacteria by controlled proteolysis and its application to deplete the beta subunit of RNA polymerase. Kim JH, Wei JR, Wallach JB, Robbins RS, Rubin EJ, Schnappinger D. Nucleic Acids Res. 2011 Mar;39(6):2210-20. doi: 10.1093/nar/gkq1149 PubMed 21075796.
Backbone
  Vector backbone: pTE-0X1-GCT6
  Backbone size w/o insert (bp): 6087
  Vector type: Bacterial Expression
Growth in bacteria
  Bacterial resistance: Hygromycin, 200 μg/mL
  Growth temperature: 37°C
  Growth strain: DH5alpha
  Copy number: High Copy
Gene/Insert
  Gene/Insert name: P#38-gfp-DAS+4
  Species: synthetic gene
  Insert size (bp): 502
  Cloning method: Restriction Enzyme; 5′ cloning site XbaI (not destroyed); 3′ cloning site SphI (not destroyed)
  Sequencing primers: 5′ n/a
Terms and licenses: Academic/Nonprofit Terms; Industry Terms: Not Available to Industry
Depositor comments: pTE-mcs derivative (Addgene plasmid# 20320) with GFP-DAS+4 under the control of a strong promoter. DAS+4 sequence is AANDENYSENYADAS at end of GFP.
How to cite: pTE-0X38-GCT6 was a gift from Dirk Schnappinger (Addgene plasmid # 27057 ; http://n2t.net/addgene:27057 ; RRID:Addgene_27057)
