[The description below was written by a language model from this plasmid's Addgene catalogue record and pLannotate feature annotations shown in this document.]
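Description:
pTE-0X38-GCT6 is a bacterial expression plasmid of about 6.6 kb, derived from the pTE-mcs vector family via the pTE-0X1-GCT6 backbone. It was built for work on controlled proteolysis in mycobacteria. It is propagated in E. coli at high copy from a ColE1/pUC-type origin and selected with hygromycin through the Streptomyces hygroscopicus hygromycin phosphotransferase gene. The annotated features cover only about half of the sequence. A stretch of nearly 3 kb downstream of the hygromycin marker carries no annotation, and the record does not state what it encodes, so any mycobacterial replication or integration function cannot be confirmed from the information given. Short fragments matching lacI, β-lactamase, celB and a pBluescript polylinker appear to be cloning remnants or incidental matches rather than functional genes.

The payload is a synthetic cassette, P#38-gfp-DAS+4, inserted between XbaI and SphI sites that were both preserved. The listed insert size of about 500 bp is shorter than the roughly 720 bp GFP open reading frame, which suggests the exchanged fragment did not span the whole cassette. A promoter described by the depositor as strong drives a GFP coding sequence annotated as the Cycle 3 variant. The DAS+4 peptide, a modified ssrA-type degradation tag, is fused to the C-terminus. An rrnB T2 terminator lies just downstream of the reporter, although it is annotated on the opposite strand.

DAS+4-tagged proteins are normally stable but are delivered efficiently to the ClpXP protease when the SspB adaptor is present, so degradation can be switched on by inducing SspB. This plasmid therefore serves as a fluorescent reporter substrate for measuring inducible protein depletion. The associated study used the same approach to deplete the RNA polymerase β subunit.
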