Features (pLannotate 1.2.2; 8 found; start..end, strand, type, name):
    540..635     -  CDS            celB (fragment): PGM_KOMXY - Protein inferred from homology: Swiss-Prot protein existence level 3. This enzyme participates in both the breakdown and synthesis of glucose. From Komagataeibacter xylinus (Gluconacetobacter xylinus).
    680..1396    +  CDS            Cycle 3 GFP: Cycle 3 GFP (Crameri et al., 1996) mammalian codon-optimized
   1494..1521    -  terminator     rrnB T2 terminator: transcription terminator T2 from the E. coli rrnB gene
   1544..1599    -  CDS            lacI (fragment): lac repressor; lacI; The lac repressor binds to the lac operator to inhibit transcription in E. coli. This inhibition can be relieved by adding lactose or isopropyl-β-D-thiogalactopyranoside (IPTG).
   1782..2370    -  rep_origin     ori: high-copy-number ColE1/pMB1/pBR322/pUC origin of replication
   2542..2617    -  CDS            bla(M) (fragment): β-lactamase lacking the signal sequence; bla(M); allows cytosolic expression of β-lactamase
   2734..3726    +  CDS            hyg: KHYB_STRHY - Experimental evidence at protein level: Swiss-Prot protein existence level 1. The aminoglycoside phosphotransferases achieve inactivation of their antibiotic substrates by phosphorylation. From Streptomyces hygroscopicus.
   6568..9       -  misc_feature   MCS (fragment) (across the origin): pBluescript multiple cloning site
>Addgene plasmid #27057 | pTE-0X38-GCT6 | depositor full sequence | sequence record 12798 | Author sequence
GGTATCGATTTAATTAATATGCATCAATTGATTTAAATACTAGTGTTAACTATTTAATTGGGGACCCTAG
AGGTCCCCTTTTTTATTTTAAAAATTTTTTCNAAGGGGACCTCTAGGGTCCCCAGCTGGCTAGCGAGTCA
TGAGGTNACCATGGTGGCCATCTAGAAATATTGGATCACGCCGCGAGCGTGTCGGTGTTCGAAGACCTGG
GAATCCAGCAGGCGCCCAACAGCACCGTCTGCTCCGTCTTCTCCAGAAAGGCGACTACGCGGTCCTCCTC
GTCGGTGGGTACGCAGCCGAATGCCCGCGGGTCGCCCACCCGCACCAGTTGCAGCGTGACATCGGCTCGA
TTGCTTCGGTGGAAGTCCAGCAGTTGGGCCAGATCCGCGAGGGCCCCCCGTGAACATCGTCGTGGTAACC
AGCGTGTCGGCTTTGGCTGTGGCCGTGGTGCATTCGGTGGCGTTTGCGATCAAGGGGCGTCACGGCGAGG
ACCTGGTCGACCGCTGGAACCGTGAGGGCATCGGTGCACACCGCGGGATCAGACCGTCGACGAACCATTT
GAATCCGACCGGTACCTCAACGAGTTGACGGCCGATCACGTCCAGGTTATGTTCGATGACGATCACCGTA
TTGCCCTTGTCGACCAGGCCGTTGATCCGCATGCGAAGGAGATATACATATGGCTAGCAAAGGAGAAGAA
CTTTTCACTGGAGTTGTCCCAATTCTTGTTGAATTAGATGGTGATGTTAATGGGCACAAATTTTCTGTCA
GTGGAGAGGGTGAAGGTGATGCTACATACGGAAAGCTTACCCTTAAATTTATTTGCACTACTGGAAAACT
ACCTGTTCCATGGCCAACACTTGTCACTACTTTCTCTTATGGTGTTCAATGCTTTTCCCGTTACCCGGAT
CACATGAAACGGCATGACTTTTTCAAGAGTGCCATGCCCGAAGGTTATGTACAGGAACGCACTATATCTT
TCAAAGATGACGGGAACTACAAGACGCGTGCTGAAGTCAAGTTTGAAGGTGATACCCTTGTTAATCGTAT
CGAGTTAAAAGGTATTGATTTTAAAGAAGATGGAAACATTCTCGGACACAAACTCGAGTACAACTATAAC
TCACACAATGTATACATCACGGCAGACAAACAAAAGAATGGAATCAAAGCTAACTTCAAAATTCGCCACA
ACATTGAAGATGGCTCCGTTCAACTAGCAGACCATTATCAACAAAATACTCCAATTGGCGATGGCCCTGT
CCTTTTACCAGACAACCATTACCTGTCGACACAATCTGCCCTTTCGAAAGATCCCAACGAAAAGCGTGAC
CACATGGTCCTTCTTGAGTTTGTAACTGCTGCTGGGATTACACATGGCATGGATGAGCTCTACAAAGGAT
CCGCCGCAAACGACGAGAACTACTCCGAGAACTACGCGGACGCCAGCTAATGAGCTGCAGGTTTAAACGC
GGCCGCAAACAGTATTAAACGCAAAAAGGCCATCCGTCAGGATGGCCTTCTGCTTAGCTAATCAACTAGT
TCTAGCTGCATTAATGAATCGGCCAACGCGCGGGGAGAGGCGGTTTGCGTATTGGGCGCTCTTCCGCTTC
CTCGCTCACTGACTCGCTGCGCTCGGTCGTTCGGCTGCGGCGAGCGGTATCAGCTCACTCAAAGGCGGTA
ATACGGTTATCCACAGAATCAGGGGATAACGCAGGAAAGAACATGTGAGCAAAAGGCCAGCAAAAGGCCA
GGAACCGTAAAAAGGCCGCGTTGCTGGCGTTTTTCCATAGGCTCCGCCCCCCTGACGAGCATCACAAAAA
TCGACGCTCAAGTCAGAGGTGGCGAAACCCGACAGGACTATAAAGATACCAGGCGTTTCCCCCTGGAAGC
TCCCTCGTGCGCTCTCCTGTTCCGACCCTGCCGCTTACCGGATACCTGTCCGCCTTTCTCCCTTCGGGAA
GCGTGGCGCTTTCTCATAGCTCACGCTGTAGGTATCTCAGTTCGGTGTAGGTCGTTCGCTCCAAGCTGGG
CTGTGTGCACGAACCCCCCGTTCAGCCCGACCGCTGCGCCTTATCCGGTAACTATCGTCTTGAGTCCAAC
CCGGTAAGACACGACTTATCGCCACTGGCAGCAGCCACTGGTAACAGGATTAGCAGAGCGAGGTATGTAG
GCGGTGCTACAGAGTTCTTGAAGTGGTGGCCTAACTACGGCTACACTAGAAGGACAGTATTTGGTATCTG
CGCTCTGCTGAAGCCAGTTACCTTCGGAAAAAGAGTTGGTAGCTCTTGATCCGGCAAACAAACCACCGCT
GGTAGCGGTGGTTTTTTTGTTTGCAAGCAGCAGATTACGCGCAGAAAAAAAGGATCTCAAGAAGATCCTT
TGATCTTTTCTACGGGGTCTGACGCTCAGTGGAACGAAAACTCACGTTAAGGGATTTTGGTCATGAGATT
ATCAAAAAGGATCTTCACCTAGATCCTTTTAAATTAAAAATGAAGTTTTAAATCAATCTAAAGTATATAT
GAGTAAACTTGGTCTGACAGTTACCAATGCTTAATCAGTGAGGCACCTATCTCAGCGATCTGTCTATTTC
GTTCATCCATAGTTGCCTGACTCCCCGGACGTGGCCGACCAGCCCGTCATCGTCAACGCCTGACCGCGGT
GCGGACAGGCCGTGTCGCGACCGGCCGTGCGGAATTAAGCCGGCCCGTACCCTGTGAATAGAGGTCCGCT
GTGACACAAGAATCCCTGTTACTTCTCGACCGTATTGATTCGGATGATTCCTACGCGAGCCTGCGGAACG
ACCAGGAATTCTGGGAGCCGCTGGCCCGCCGAGCCCTGGAGGAGCTCGGGCTGCCGGTGCCGCCGGTGCT
GCGGGTGCCCGGCGAGAGCACCAACCCCGTACTGGTCGGCGAGCCCGACCCGGTGATCAAGCTGTTCGGC
GAGCACTGGTGCGGTCCGGAGAGCCTCGCGTCGGAGTCGGAGGCGTACGCGGTCCTGGCGGACGCCCCGG
TGCCGGTGCCCCGCCTCCTCGGCCGCGGCGAGCTGCGGCCCGGCACCGGAGCCTGGCCGTGGCCCTACCT
GGTGATGAGCCGGATGACCGGCACCACCTGGCGGTCCGCGATGGACGGCACGACCGACCGGAACGCGCTG
CTCGCCCTGGCCCGCGAACTCGGCCGGGTGCTCGGCCGGCTGCACAGGGTGCCGCTGACCGGGAACACCG
TGCTCACCCCCCATTCCGAGGTCTTCCCGGAACTGCTGCGGGAACGCCGCGCGGCGACCGTCGAGGACCA
CCGCGGGTGGGGCTACCTCTCGCCCCGGCTGCTGGACCGCCTGGAGGACTGGCTGCCGGACGTGGACACG
CTGCTGGCCGGCCGCGAACCCCGGTTCGTCCACGGCGACCTGCACGGGACCAACATCTTCGTGGACCTGG
CCGCGACCGAGGTCACCGGGATCGTCGACTTCACCGACGTCTATGCGGGAGACTCCCGCTACAGCCTGGT
GCAACTGCATCTCAACGCCTTCCGGGGCGACCGCGAGATCCTGGCCGCGCTGCTCGACGGGGCGCAGTGG
AAGCGGACCGAGGACTTCGCCCGCGAACTGCTCGCCTTCACCTTCCTGCACGACTTCGAGGTGTTCGAGG
AGACCCCGCTGGATCTCTCCGGCTTCACCGATCCGGAGGAACTGGCGCAGTTCCTCTGGGGGCCGCCGGA
CACCGCCCCCGGCGCCTGACGCCCCGGGCCGCCCGGCGCCGCCCCCGGCCCCCGGCGGCCGGCCGCCCGG
AGCCCCGCCCGCGCTCGGGAGCCCCGGGCCCGCGCCGAAGCCCGCTGCTGCGAGCCCGGAGCGGGCCGGC
CGACGGCGGTGCGGGCCCGGCGGCGGACGCTCAGCAGCGGCGGGCGTGAAAGGCCCTGGCATCCTCGATC
ATCTCCTCCAGGGTGGTCGGCCGAGCTTCCATCCCAGCTCGGCAAGGATCAACGAGGACAGTCGCACGAC
GAAGTTCTTCTGGATCGCGCCCGTGCTGGAAGCACTCAACCTCGAAGCGTGTGGTTGCGGAGCCATCTAG
CAACCACACGAAACATGCGCAACGAACCGCGCAACGAACAACGCCTAGAACTGGCCCTAGATGAGCTGAC
TCGTATCGTTGGTAAACCTAGTTTGACCAGCATGTTTTAACTACGTTCGGTGAGCTGTCAACGGGGCCTG
TAACGGCACAACGAACCGTGCAACGAGAGTGGCCACGGATGCCACCACAGGCACTACAACGGAGTTCGCC
ACGTACATCACCACAACCACCGATTCTGGCGGTGAGCTCCCCGATATTCAGCGGAAATGGCTTGGTATCG
ACCAAGATTCGTAGAACCCCGTCTCGTCTGGCTGGTATTCAAAACGGGCGCAACGAAACACGCAACGAGA
CAGGCATGGCCCAAACCAGAAAACTAGCGTCTACCAGGACTTTTACCTGTCCGACCCGTTGCAACGGAAC
CCCCCACGGAACCCCCGCGACACCCGCTCCCCAATTGCGTTAGAACAGCGGTGGATTGTCGGCTTCGTTG
TGGGCCTTTTGAGCCGCTTCCTGTTCTGCCGCACGCTCTTTCCTCGCCCGATAGCCGAGTCGCTTAACGG
TGTCCAGATGCAGCCCGAAATGTTTGGCCGTTTGCGGCCAAGAGTGGCCCTCGTCGTCGTGATAGGCGCG
GATGCGTTCGCGGCGTGCAGCCTGCTCGGCGAGCCACTCGCTGCGTTCCTGCGCCACGAGCCGGACGACG
TGGCGTTCGGATAGTCCGGTGATTCGAGCGCCTTCGGCGGCGGTCACGCGCCGCTTTTTGCGGACAGTCG
GCTGCCGGTTGTAGCCGTCGCTGTAGCCGTCGCTGTAGCCGTCGCTCATAGCAATGCCTCCATGGCTGAC
GCGGACTTTGCGCGCCGCGCAACTGTGCTCGCCGCCGTGCGCGCTGCTGCGCCCTTCCGCGAGATGGCCG
ACTGGCGCGCACTGAGTGTGGCCTCGTAGACCACGATCCCGTCCGCCCAAATGCGCGACTTGGTTGTGAT
CCAACGCCAAATGCTGTTGGCGATGGCGCGGACCTCGCTGTCCGGTAGCGGTCCGGGACACACGTCGTTG
CACGGGAATTCGGCGTTTCGCGCGTGGCACTCGGCATAGATCGCGCGGCCGAGTCCGTCCACGTTCCGGG
TCGGCAGGTAGATCCGCATGAGGGCGGGACGATAGGCCCACAACCTGACGGAATCGAACAGTGCGCAATT
CCGCCCTAGCGGCGTCGGAGCCGCTTTGTACGTGGTCTGCTGACGCCAGCGCGGCGGTGGCATGTTCGCG
CCGAGCTCGGCCTCGATGTGGCTGAGTGTGTAGAGATCTGAGTGGAGCCATTCCGTTTCCCAGGCGATGT
GGCCGGGGTTTTTGGTCATGAGGCCTGAGTAACTGCGGTCGCCGTCGACGGCGCGCCGAAGGCCTTCGGC
GCACGCCGCCATGTATGCGAGCGGCTTACGCCGCGCGTATTCGGTGCGTGGAACAGGGGCGTTGAGTGCC
CACACTGCGTGTGCGTGGCCGTTGGCGCGATTGCCCACGATCGCGTTGGGCAGCGGATGGGACCCCCGGG
CGCTGAGCGCTCGGAGCGCTGCGTCTGGATGGTCTACGTCCACGACCAGCAGGTTTGCCAGCGCTGTTGG
GTTCGCCTCGATGTACCGGCGGCCTAGGGCCGACGCGCGGCTTTGGCGGTAGATCCCCTCGAGCAGATCG
TCGCTTGCCAGCGGCCAGTACGGCAGCCAGAGCTGCTCAAATTCGTCGGCGACGTGGCTCACGCTTGGTA
GTAGACCACGATTAATCACCGGTGTATGGTCCGACACGAGCTCCAAGTCAGATATTTCGCTGAGGGGCCA
CCCCACAACTGCACACTCCCCCGCTCTCCCGTCGAGCCCTGGTGGTGGAACACCAGCGACAGCCGAGCAC
CCCCAACCACCTGTACCAACCAGGAGGAACACATGCGTCGTTTCGAGGACGTTTCCGGGCCGCTGAGAGC
CGCTGTGGCGGCCGTACACGCCGCCTTAGACCCGTTAGACCCCCTGCCGCCTGAATGCGCGGGTACGAGC
CACACAGCGCCCGAACTTACGGAGCTGGTGGGCTCACCTGGCTTTATGGCGTACGAATCGGCTGTGTGCG
ACCTGTTGGGCGAGGTGAGGTACGCGCTACTCACGCTGGCAAGGGCGACACAGCCGCCCCACCGAGCCCG
CACGGCCGCGCGCGGTGTCAACAACCGGGTGAGTCGTGCACACCAGCAGGTGTTCGAGGCTTGGCTCGAA
GTGCAGGACATCGTGGCGAACGCCGCCCGATGAGCCGCGCCTTACGCTGGCTGCCAGCCGTTCGCGGGCT
GGTTGGTGCAGCGCGTCGAGCGGTTAGAGGCCCTGCGGTGTTCCACCACCGCAGGCCTCGCCCTTTTTAA
GGCTGAATTTGCTTGTCTCCGAATCCAACTGGCTTGTCCAAGGGTGTATCTACGCTTAATCCAAAGTTCA
AACGAGGGGATTACACATGACCAACTTCGATAACGTTCTCGGCTCGATGATCCCCGGCGGGCCCCCCCTC
GAGGTCGAC
