>Addgene plasmid #27057 | pTE-0X38-GCT6 | addgene partial sequence | sequence record 33311 | 27057 with GFP-F
ACTCTACAAAGGATCCGCCGCAAACGACGAGAACTACTCCGAGAACTACGCGGACGCCAGCTAATGAGCT
GCAGGTTTAAACGCGGCCGCAAACAGTATTAAACGCAAAAAGGCCATCCGTCAGGATGGCCTTCTGCTTA
GCTAATCAACTAGTTCTAGCTGCATTAATGAATCGGCCAACGCGCGGGGAGAGGCGGTTTGCGTATTGGG
CGCTCTTCCGCTTCCTCGCTCACTGACTCGCTGCGCTCGGTCGTTCGGCTGCGGCGAGCGGTATCAGCTC
ACTCAAAGGCGGTAATACGGTTATCCACAGAATCAGGGGATAACGCAGGAAAGAACATGTGAGCAAAAGG
CCAGCAAAAGGCCAGGAACCGTAAAAAGGCCGCGTTGCTGGCGTTTTTCCATAGGCTCCGCCCCCCTGAC
GAGCATCACAAAAATCGACGCTCAAGTCAGAGGTGGCGAAACCCGACAGGACTATAAAGATACCAGGCGT
TTCCCCCTGGAAGCTCCCTCGTGCGCTCTCCTGTTCCGACCCTGCCGCTTACCGGATACCTGTCCGCCTT
TCTCCCTTCGGGAAGCGTGGCGCTTTCTCATAGCTCACGCTGTAGGTATCTCAGTTCGGTGTAGGTCGTT
CGCTCCAAGCTGGGCTGTGTGCACGAACCCCCCGTTCAGCCCGACCGCTGCGCCTTATCCGGTAACTATC
GTCTTGAGTCCAACCCGGTAAGACACGACTTATCGCCACTGGCAGCAGCCACTGGTAACAGGATTAGCAG
AGCGAGGTATGTAGGCGGTGCTACAGAGTTCTTGAAGTGGTGGCCTAACTACGGCTACACTAGAAGA
